Addgene plasmid #71921: pAC1424-pX-sgRNA-10xPBSb
Purpose: (Empty Backbone) Cloning vector for expression of sgRNA-10xPBSb
Depositing lab: Albert Cheng. Depositing organization: Jackson Laboratory. Publication: Casilio: a versatile CRISPR-Cas9-Pumilio hybrid for gene regulation and genomic labeling. Cheng AW, Jillette N, Lee P, Plaskon D, Fujiwara Y, Wang W, Taghbalout A, Wang H. Cell Res. 2016 Feb;26(2):254-7. doi: 10.1038/cr.2016.3. Epub 2016 Jan 15. PubMed 26768771.
Backbone
  Vector backbone: pX330; pUC ori vector
  Vector type: Mammalian Expression, CRISPR
  Promoter: U6
Growth in bacteria
  Bacterial resistance: Ampicillin, 100 μg/mL
  Growth temperature: 37°C
  Growth strain: DH5alpha
  Copy number: Unknown
Gene/Insert
  Cloning method: Unknown
  Sequencing primers: 5′ gagggcctatttcccatgattcc; 3′ gccatttgtctgcagaattggc
Terms and licenses: Academic/Nonprofit Terms; Industry Terms: Not Available to Industry
Depositor comments: Please visit http://casil.io for more information, updates, and protocols.
How to cite: pAC1424-pX-sgRNA-10xPBSb was a gift from Albert Cheng (Addgene plasmid # 71921)
