[The description below was written by a language model from this plasmid's Addgene catalogue record and the feature table of its GenBank file.]
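Description:
pAC1424-pX-sgRNA-10xPBSb is a small (3,326 bp) empty cloning vector derived from the pX330 CRISPR backbone, built for expressing guide RNAs in mammalian cells as part of the Casilio system, a CRISPR-Cas9/Pumilio hybrid platform for gene regulation and genomic labeling. It is propagated in E. coli through a high-copy pUC-type (ColE1/pMB1) origin and selected with ampicillin via the bla beta-lactamase gene under its own promoter. An f1 bacteriophage origin is also present. A single AAV2 inverted terminal repeat is annotated downstream of the expression cassette. With only one ITR annotated, it appears to be a remnant of the parental backbone, and the record does not suggest that the plasmid is meant for AAV packaging. No Cas9 coding sequence or mammalian selection marker appears in the feature table, so the nuclease or dCas9 component would have to be supplied separately.

The payload is a human U6 RNA polymerase III promoter, which drives short non-coding transcripts. According to the catalogue description, it drives an sgRNA scaffold carrying ten copies of the "PBSb" element. In the Casilio design, PBS elements are Pumilio/PUF binding sites appended to the sgRNA, so that effector proteins fused to a matching PUF domain are recruited to the Cas9-targeted locus, and multiple copies allow several effector molecules per guide. The scaffold and the 10xPBSb array are not annotated in the feature table, though they presumably lie in the unannotated stretch between the U6 promoter and the ITR. The record also does not state the cloning method or sites used to insert a user's target-specific spacer.
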