LOCUS       Exported 3326 bp ds-DNA circular SYN 13-MAY-2021
DEFINITION  Cloning vector for expression of sgRNA-10xPBSb.
ACCESSION   .
VERSION     .
KEYWORDS    pAC1424-pX-sgRNA-10xPBSb
SOURCE      synthetic DNA construct
  ORGANISM  synthetic DNA construct
REFERENCE   1 (bases 1 to 3326)
  AUTHORS   Cheng AW, Jillette N, Lee P, Plaskon D, Fujiwara Y, Wang W,
            Taghbalout A, Wang H
  TITLE     Casilio: a versatile CRISPR-Cas9-Pumilio hybrid for gene regulation
            and genomic labeling.
  JOURNAL   Cell Res. 2016 Feb;26(2):254-7. doi: 10.1038/cr.2016.3. Epub 2016
            Jan 15.
  PUBMED    26768771
REFERENCE   2 (bases 1 to 3326)
  AUTHORS   .
  TITLE     Direct Submission
  JOURNAL   Exported May 13, 2021 from SnapGene Server 1.1.58
            http://www.snapgene.com
FEATURES             Location/Qualifiers
     source          1..3326
                     /organism="synthetic DNA construct"
                     /mol_type="other DNA"
     promoter        9..249
                     /label=U6 promoter
                     /note="RNA polymerase III promoter for human U6 snRNA"
     primer_bind     9..29
                     /label=hU6-F
                     /note="Human U6 promoter, forward primer"
     primer_bind     180..199
                     /label=LKO.1 5'
                     /note="Human U6 promoter, forward primer"
     repeat_region   589..729
                     /label=AAV2 ITR
                     /note="inverted terminal repeat of adeno-associated virus
                     serotype 2"
     repeat_region   589..718
                     /label=AAV2 ITR
     rep_origin      804..1259
                     /direction=RIGHT
                     /label=f1 ori
                     /note="f1 bacteriophage origin of replication; arrow
                     indicates direction of (+) strand synthesis"
     primer_bind     complement(891..910)
                     /label=F1ori-R
                     /note="F1 origin, reverse primer"
     primer_bind     1101..1122
                     /label=F1ori-F
                     /note="F1 origin, forward primer"
     primer_bind     complement(1276..1295)
                     /label=pRS-marker
                     /note="pRS vectors, use to sequence yeast selectable
                     marker"
     primer_bind     1395..1417
                     /label=pGEX 3'
                     /note="pGEX vectors, reverse primer"
     primer_bind     complement(1455..1473)
                     /label=pBRforEco
                     /note="pBR322 vectors, upsteam of EcoRI site, forward
                     primer"
     promoter        1541..1645
                     /gene="bla"
                     /label=AmpR promoter
     CDS             1646..2506
                     /codon_start=1
                     /gene="bla"
                     /product="beta-lactamase"
                     /label=AmpR
                     /note="confers resistance to ampicillin, carbenicillin, and
                     related antibiotics"
                     /translation="MSIQHFRVALIPFFAAFCLPVFAHPETLVKVKDAEDQLGARVGYI
                     ELDLNSGKILESFRPEERFPMMSTFKVLLCGAVLSRIDAGQEQLGRRIHYSQNDLVEYS
                     PVTEKHLTDGMTVRELCSAAITMSDNTAANLLLTTIGGPKELTAFLHNMGDHVTRLDRW
                     EPELNEAIPNDERDTTMPVAMATTLRKLLTGELLTLASRQQLIDWMEADKVAGPLLRSA
                     LPAGWFIADKSGAGERGSRGIIAALGPDGKPSRIVVIYTTGSQATMDERNRQIAEIGAS
                     LIKHW"
     primer_bind     complement(1864..1883)
                     /label=Amp-R
                     /note="Ampicillin resistance gene, reverse primer"
     rep_origin      2677..3265
                     /direction=RIGHT
                     /label=ori
                     /note="high-copy-number ColE1/pMB1/pBR322/pUC origin of
                     replication"
     primer_bind     3166..3185
                     /label=pBR322ori-F
                     /note="pBR322 origin, forward primer"
ORIGIN
        1 ggcgcgccga gggcctattt cccatgattc cttcatattt gcatatacga tacaaggctg
       61 ttagagagat aattggaatt aatttgactg taaacacaaa gatattagta caaaatacgt
      121 gacgtagaaa gtaataattt cttgggtagt ttgcagtttt aaaattatgt tttaaaatgg
      181 actatcatat gcttaccgta acttgaaagt atttcgattt cttggcttta tatatcttgt
      241 ggaaaggacg aaacaccggg tcttcgagaa gacctgttta agagctatgc tggaaacagc
      301 atagcaagtt taaataaggc tagtccgtta tcaacttgaa aaagtggcac cgagtcggtg
      361 ccaattgggt ctccagattt gatatagcct tgatatagcc ttgatatagc cttgatatag
      421 ccttgatata agatttgata tagccttgat atagccttga tatagccttg atatagcctt
      481 gatataagat ctttttttgt tttagagcta gaaatagcaa gttaaaataa ggctagtccg
      541 tagcgcgtgc gccaattctg cagacaaatg gcggcgcgcc gcggccgcag gaacccctag
      601 tgatggagtt ggccactccc tctctgcgcg ctcgctcgct cactgaggcc gggcgaccaa
      661 aggtcgcccg acgcccgggc tttgcccggg cggcctcagt gagcgagcga gcgcgcagct
      721 gcctgcaggg gcgcctgatg cggtattttc tccttacgca tctgtgcggt atttcacacc
      781 gcatannnnn nnnnnnnnnn nnnnnnnnnn nnnnnnnnnn nnnnnnnnnn nnnnnnnnnn
      841 nnnnnnnnnn nnnnnnnnnn nnnnnnnnnn nnnnnnnnnn nnnnnnnnnn nnnnnnnnnn
      901 nnnnnnnnnn nnnnnnnnnn nnnnnnncnn nnnnnnnnnn nnnnnnnnnn nnnnnnnnnn
      961 nnnnnnnnnn nnnnnnnnnn nnnnnnnnnn nnnnnnnnnn nnnnnnnnnn nnnnnnnnnn
     1021 nnnnnnnnnn nnnnnnnnnn nnnnnnnnnn nnnnnnnnnn nnnnnnnnnc ctttgacgtt
     1081 ggagtccacg ttctttaata gtggactctt gttccaaact ggaacaacac tcaaccctat
     1141 ctcgggctat tcttttgatt tataagggat tttgccgatt tcggcctatt ggttaaaaaa
     1201 tgagctgatt taacaaaaat ttaacgcgaa ttttaacaaa atattaacgt ttacaatttt
     1261 atggtgcact ctcagtacaa tctgctctga tgccgcatag ttaagccagc cccgacaccc
     1321 gccaacaccc gctgacgcgc cctgacgggc ttgtctgctc ccggcatccg cttacagaca
     1381 agctgtgacc gtctccggga gctgcatgtg tcagaggttt tcaccgtcat caccgaaacg
     1441 cgcgagacga aagggcctcg tgatacgcct atttttatag gttaatgtca tgataataat
     1501 ggtttcttag acgtcaggtg gcacttttcg gggaaatgtg cgcggaaccc ctatttgttt
     1561 atttttctaa atacattcaa atatgtatcc gctcatgaga caataaccct gataaatgct
     1621 tcaataatat tgaaaaagga agagtatgag tattcaacat ttccgtgtcg cccttattcc
     1681 cttttttgcg gcattttgcc ttcctgtttt tgctcaccca gaaacgctgg tgaaagtaaa
     1741 agatgctgaa gatcagttgg gtgcacgagt gggttacatc gaactggatc tcaacagcgg
     1801 taagatcctt gagagttttc gccccgaaga acgttttcca atgatgagca cttttaaagt
     1861 tctgctatgt ggcgcggtat tatcccgtat tgacgccggg caagagcaac tcggtcgccg
     1921 catacactat tctcagaatg acttggttga gtactcacca gtcacagaaa agcatcttac
     1981 ggatggcatg acagtaagag aattatgcag tgctgccata accatgagtg ataacactgc
     2041 ggccaactta cttctgacaa cgatcggagg accgaaggag ctaaccgctt ttttgcacaa
     2101 catgggggat catgtaactc gccttgatcg ttgggaaccg gagctgaatg aagccatacc
     2161 aaacgacgag cgtgacacca cgatgcctgt agcaatggca acaacgttgc gcaaactatt
     2221 aactggcgaa ctacttactc tagcttcccg gcaacaatta atagactgga tggaggcgga
     2281 taaagttgca ggaccacttc tgcgctcggc ccttccggct ggctggttta ttgctgataa
     2341 atctggagcc ggtgagcgtg gaagccgcgg tatcattgca gcactggggc cagatggtaa
     2401 gccctcccgt atcgtagtta tctacacgac ggggagtcag gcaactatgg atgaacgaaa
     2461 tagacagatc gctgagatag gtgcctcact gattaagcat tggtaactgt cagaccaagt
     2521 ttactcatat atactttaga ttgatttaaa acttcatttt taatttaaaa ggatctaggt
     2581 gaagatcctt tttgataatc tcatgaccaa aatcccttaa cgtgagtttt cgttccactg
     2641 agcgtcagac cccgtagaaa agatcaaagg atcttcttga gatccttttt ttctgcgcgt
     2701 aatctgctgc ttgcaaacaa aaaaaccacc gctaccagcg gtggtttgtt tgccggatca
     2761 agagctacca actctttttc cgaaggtaac tggcttcagc agagcgcaga taccaaatac
     2821 tgtccttcta gtgtagccgt agttaggcca ccacttcaag aactctgtag caccgcctac
     2881 atacctcgct ctgctaatcc tgttaccagt ggctgctgcc agtggcgata agtcgtgtct
     2941 taccgggttg gactcaagac gatagttacc ggataaggcg cagcggtcgg gctgaacggg
     3001 gggttcgtgc acacagccca gcttggagcg aacgacctac accgaactga gatacctaca
     3061 gcgtgagcta tgagaaagcg ccacgcttcc cgaagggaga aaggcggaca ggtatccggt
     3121 aagcggcagg gtcggaacag gagagcgcac gagggagctt ccagggggaa acgcctggta
     3181 tctttatagt cctgtcgggt ttcgccacct ctgacttgag cgtcgatttt tgtgatgctc
     3241 gtcagggggg cggagcctat ggaaaaacgc cagcaacgcg gcctttttac ggttcctggc
     3301 cttttgctgg ccttttgctc acatgt
//
