>Addgene plasmid #71921 | pAC1424-pX-sgRNA-10xPBSb | addgene partial sequence | sequence record 136749 | hU6-F 5'-GAGGGCCTATTTCCCATGATT-3'
TAGAGAGATAATTGGAATTAATTTGACTGTAAACACAAAGATATTAGTACAAAATACGTGACGTAGAAAG
TAATAATTTCTTGGGTAGTTTGCAGTTTTAAAATTATGTTTTAAAATGGACTATCATATGCTTACCGTAA
CTTGAAAGTATTTCGATTTCTTGGCTTTATATATCTTGTGGAAAGGACGAAACACCGGGTCTTCGAGAAG
ACCTGTTTAAGAGCTATGCTGGAAACAGCATAGCAAGTTTAAATAAGGCTAGTCCGTTATCAACTTGAAA
AAGTGGCACCGAGTCGGTGCCAATTGGGTCTCCAGATTTGATATAGCCTTGATATAGCCTTGATATAGCC
TTGATATAGCCTTGATATAAGATTTGATATAGCCTTGATATAGCCTTGATATAGCCTTGATATAGCCTTG
ATATAAGATCTTTTTTTGTTTTAGAGCTAGAAATAGCAAGTTAAAATAAGGCTAGTCCGTAGCGCGTGCG
CCAATTCTGCAGACAAATGGCGGCGCGCCGCGGCCGCAGGAACCCCTAGTGATGGAGTTGGCCACT
