>Addgene plasmid #71921 | pAC1424-pX-sgRNA-10xPBSb | addgene partial sequence | sequence record 136916 | pK03-R 5'-TTAATGCGCCGCTACAGGGCG-3'
ATACCGCACAGATGCGTAAGGAGAAAATACCGCATCAGGCGCCCCTGCAGGCAGCTGCGCGCT
